>Addgene plasmid #79031 | pFastBac1-OSF-TRIM5alpha(African green monkey pygerythrus) | depositor full sequence | sequence record 147878 | pFastBac1-OSF-TRIM5alpha(African green monkey pygerythrus)
G
[124 nt withheld, positions 2-125]
C
[91 nt withheld, positions 127-217]
A
[49 nt withheld, positions 219-267]
CCTTTGACGTTGGAGTCCACGTTCTTT
[37 nt withheld, positions 295-331]
ACCCTATCTCGGTCTATTCTTTTGATTTATAAGGGATTTTGCCGATTTCGGCCTATTGGTTAAAAAATGA
GCTGATTTAACAAAAATTTAACGCGAATTTTAACAAAATATTAACGTTTACAATTTCAGGTGGCACTTTT
CGGGGAAATGTGCGCGGAACCCCTATTTGTTTATTTTTCTAAATACATTCAAATATGTATCCGCTCATGA
GACAATAACCCTGATAAATGCTTCAATAATATTGAAAAAGGAAGAGTATGAGTATTCAACATTTCCGTGT
CGCCCTTATTCCCTTTTTTGCGGCATTTTGCCTTCCTGTTTTTGCTCACCCAGAAACGCTGGTGAAAGTA
AAAGATGCTGAAGATCAGTTGGGTGCACGAGTGGGTTACATCGAACTGGATCTCAACAGCGGTAAGATCC
TTGAGAGTTTTCGCCCCGAAGAACGTTTTCCAATGATGAGCACTTTTAAAGTTCTGCTATGTGGCGCGGT
ATTATCCCGTATTGACGCCGGGCAAGAGCAACTCGGTCGCCGCATACACTATTCTCAGAATGACTTGGTT
GAGTACTCACCAGTCACAGAAAAGCATCTTACGGATGGCATGACAGTAAGAGAATTATGCAGTGCTGCCA
TAACCATGAGTGATAACACTGCGGCCAACTTACTTCTGACAACGATCGGAGGACCGAAGGAGCTAACCGC
TTTTTTGCACAACATGGGGGATCATGTAACTCGCCTTGATCGTTGGGAACCGGAGCTGAATGAAGCCATA
CCAAACGACGAGCGTGACACCACGATGCCTGTAGCAATGGCAACAACGTTGCGCAAACTATTAACTGGCG
AACTACTTACTCTAGCTTCCCGGCAACAATTAATAGACTGGATGGAGGCGGATAAAGTTGCAGGACCACT
TCTGCGCTCGGCCCTTCCGGCTGGCTGGTTTATTGCTGATAAATCTGGAGCCGGTGAGCGTGGGTCTCGC
GGTATCATTGCAGCACTGGGGCCAGATGGTAAGCCCTCCCGTATCGTAGTTATCTACACGACGGGGAGTC
AGGCAACTATGGATGAACGAAATAGACAGATCGCTGAGATAGGTGCCTCACTGATTAAGCATTGGTAACT
GTCAGACCAAGTTTACTCATATATACTTTAGATTGATTTAAAACTTCATTTTTAATTTAAAAGGATCTAG
GTGAAGATCCTTTTTGATAATCTCATGACCAAAATCCCTTAACGTGAGTTTTCGTTCCACTGAGCGTCAG
ACCCCGTAGAAAAGATCAAAGGATCTTCTTGAGATCCTTTTTTTCTGCGCGTAATCTGCTGCTTGCAAAC
AAAAAAACCACCGCTACCAGCGGTGGTTTGTTTGCCGGATCAAGAGCTACCAACTCTTTTTCCGAAGGTA
ACTGGCTTCAGCAGAGCGCAGATACCAAATACTGTCCTTCTAGTGTAGCCGTAGTTAGGCCACCACTTCA
AGAACTCTGTAGCACCGCCTACATACCTCGCTCTGCTAATCCTGTTACCAGTGGCTGCTGCCAGTGGCGA
TAAGTCGTGTCTTACCGGGTTGGACTCAAGACGATAGTTACCGGATAAGGCGCAGCGGTCGGGCTGAACG
GGGGGTTCGTGCACACAGCCCAGCTTGGAGCGAACGACCTACACCGAACTGAGATACCTACAGCGTGAGC
ATTGAGAAAGCGCCACGCTTCCCGAAGGGAGAAAGGCGGACAGGTATCCGGTAAGCGGCAGGGTCGGAAC
AGGAGAGCGCACGAGGGAGCTTCCAGGGGGAAACGCCTGGTATCTTTATAGTCCTGTCGGGTTTCGCCAC
CTCTGACTTGAGCGTCGATTTTTGTGATGCTCGTCAGGGGGGCGGAGCCTATGGAAAAACGCCAGCAACG
CGGCCTTTTTACGGTTCCTGGCCTTTTGCTGGCCTTTTGCTCACATGTTCTTTCCTGCGTTATCCCCTGA
TTCTGTGGATAACCGTATTACCGCCTTTGAGTGAGCTGATACCGCTCGCCGCAGCCGAACGACCGAGCGC
AGCGAGTCAGTGAGCGAGGAAGCGGAAGAGCGCCTGATGCGGTATTTTCTCCTTACGCATCTGTGCGGTA
TTTCACACCGCAGACCAGCCGCGTAACCTGGCAAAATCGGTTACGGTTGAGTAATAAATGGATGCCCTGC
GTAAGCGGGTGTGGGCGGACAATAAAGTCTTAAACTGAACAAAATAGATCTAAACTATGACAATAAAGTC
TTAAACTAGACAGAATAGTTGTAAACTGAAATCAGTCCAGTTATGCTGTGAAAAAGCATACTGGACTTTT
GTTATGGCTAAAGCAAACTCTTCATTTTCTGAAGTGCAAATTGCCCGTCGTATTAAAGAGGGGCGTGGCC
AAGGGCATGGTAAAGACTATATTCGCGGCGTTGTGACAATTTACCGAACAACTCCGCGGCCGGGAAGCCG
ATCTCGGCTTGAACGAATTGTTAGGTGGCGGTACTTGGGTCGATATCAAAGTGCATCACTTCTTCCCGTA
TGCCCAACTTTGTATAGAGAGCCACTGCGGGATCGTCACCGTAATCTGCTTGCACGTAGATCACATAAGC
ACCAAGCGCGTTGGCCTCATGCTTGAGGAGATTGATGAGCGCGGTGGCAATGCCCTGCCTCCGGTGCTCG
CCGGAGACTGCGAGATCATAGATATAGATCTCACTACGCGGCTGCTCAAACCTGGGCAGAACGTAAGCCG
CGAGAGCGCCAACAACCGCTTCTTGGTCGAAGGCAGCAAGCGCGATGAATGTCTTACTACGGAGCAAGTT
CCCGAGGTAATCGGAGTCCGGCTGATGTTGGGAGTAGGTGGCTACGTCTCCGAACTCACGACCGAAAAGA
TCAAGAGCAGCCCGCATGGATTTGACTTGGTCAGGGCCGAGCCTACATGTGCGAATGATGCCCATACTTG
AGCCACCTAACTTTGTTTTAGGGCGACTGCCCTGCTGCGTAACATCGTTGCTGCTGCGTAACATCGTTGC
TGCTCCATAACATCAAACATCGACCCACGGCGTAACGCGCTTGCTGCTTGGATGCCCGAGGCATAGACTG
TACAAAAAAACAGTCATAACAAGCCATGAAAACCGCCACTGCGCCGTTACCACCGCTGCGTTCGGTCAAG
GTTCTGGACCAGTTGCGTGAGCGCATACGCTACTTGCATTACAGTTTACGAACCGAACAGGCTTATGTCA
ACTGGGTTCGTGCCTTCATCCGTTTCCACGGTGTGCGTCACCCGGCAACCTTGGGCAGCAGCGAAGTCGA
GGCATTTCTGTCCTGGCTGGCGAACGAGCGCAAGGTTTCGGTCTCCACGCATCGTCAGGCATTGGCGGCC
TTGCTGTTCTTCTACGGCAAGGTGCTGTGCACGGATCTGCCCTGGCTTCAGGAGATCGGAAGACCTCGGC
CGTCGCGGCGCTTGCCGGTGGTGCTGACCCCGGATGAAGTGGTTCGCATCCTCGGTTTTCTGGAAGGCGA
GCATCGTTTGTTCGCCCAGGACTCTAGCTATAGTTCTAGTGGTTGGCTACGTATACTCCGGAATATTAAT
AGATCATGGAGATAATTAAAATGATAACCATCTCGCAAATAAATAAGTATTTTACTGTTTTCGTAACAGT
TTTGTAATAAAAAAACCTATAAATATTCCGGATTATTCATACCGTCCCACCATCGGGCGCGGATCCCGGT
CCGAAGCGCGCGGAATTCAAAGGGCCACCATGGCTAGCTGGAGCCACCCGCAGTTCGAGAAAGGTGGAGG
TGCCCGAGGTGGATCGGGAGGTGGATCGTGGAGCCACCCGCAGTTCGAAAAAGGATTCGATTACAAGGAT
GACGATGACAAGGGTACAAGATCTCCGCTGGAAGTCCTGTTCCAGGGCCCCATGGCTTCTGGAATCCTGG
TTAATGTAAAGGAGGAGGTGACCTGTCCCATCTGCCTGGAACTCCTGACAGAACCCCTGAGTCTGCCCTG
CGGCCACAGCCTCTGCCAAGCGTGCATCACTGCAAACCACAAGGAGTCCATGCTATACAAAGAAGAAGAG
AGAAGCTGCCCTGTGTGCCGGATCAGTTACCAGCCTGAGAATATACAGCCTAATCGGCATGTGGCCAACA
TAGTGGAGAAGCTCAGAGAGGTCAAGTTGAGCCCAGAAGAGGGGCAGAAGGTTGATCACTGTGCACGCCA
TGGAGAGAAACTCCTACTCTTCTGTCAGGAGGACAGCAAGGTCATTTGCTGGCTTTGTGAGCGGTCTCAG
GAGCACCGTGGTCACCACACTTTCCTCATGGAGGAGGTTGCCCAGGAGTACCATGTGAAGCTCCAGACAG
CTCTGGAGATGCTGAGGCAGAAGCAGCAGGAAGCTGAAAAGTTGGAAGCTGACATCAGAGAAGAGAAAGC
TTCCTGGAAGATTCAAATAGACTACGACAAAACCAACGTCTCGGCAGATTTTGAGCAACTGAGAGAGATC
CTGGACTGGGAGGAGAGCAATGAGCTGCAGAACCTGGAGAAGGAGGAAGAAGACATTCTGAAAAGCCTTA
CGAAGTCTGAAACGGAGATGGTGCAGCAGACCCAGTACATGAGAGAGCTCATCTCAGATCTGGAGCATCG
GTTGCAGGGGTCAATGATGGAGCTGCTGCAGGGTGTGGATGGCATCATTAAAAGGGTTGAGAACATGACC
TTGAAGAAGCCAAAAACATTTCACAAAAATCAAAGGAGAGTGTTTCGAGCTCCTGATCTGAAAGGAATGC
TAGACATGTTTAGAGAGCTAACAGATGTCCGACGCTACTGGGTTGATGTGACACTGGCTCCAAACAACAT
TTCGCATGCTGTCATTGCTGAAGATAAGAGACAAGTGAGCTATCGGAACCCACAGATAATGTATCAGTCA
CCAGGGTCATTATTTGGGTCACTCACGAATTTCAGTTATTGTACTGGCGTCCCGGGCTCCCAAAGTATCA
CATCAGGGAAACTCACGAATTTCAATTATTGTACTGGCGTCCTGGGTTCCCAAAGTATCACATCAGGGAA
ACATTACTGGGAGGTAGATGTGTCCAAGAAAAGTGCTTGGATCCTGGGGGTATGTGCTGGCTTCCAACCC
GATGCAACGTATAATATTGAACAAAATGAAAATTATCAACCTAAATATGGCTACTGGGTTATAGGGTTAC
AGGAAGGAGATAAATATAGTGCTTTCCAGGATGGTTCCTCACATACTCCTTTTGCTCCTTTCATTGTGCC
CCTCTCTGTGATTATTTGTCCTGATCGTGTTGGAGTTTTCGTAGACTATGAGGCTTGCACTGTCTCATTC
TTCAATATCACAAACCATGGATTTCTCATCTATAAGTTTTCTCAGTGTTCTTTTTCTAAGCCTGTATTTC
CATATTTAAATCCCAGAAAATGTACAGTCCCCATGACTCTGTGCTCACCAAGCTCTTGAGGGGACCCAGC
TTTCCCTACGTCGACGAGCTCACTAGTCGCGGCCGCTTTCGAATCTAGAGCCTGCAGTCTCGAGGCATGC
GGTACCAAGCTTGTCGAGAAGTACTAGAGGATCATAATCAGCCATACCACATTTGTAGAGGTTTTACTTG
CTTTAAAAAACCTCCCACACCTCCCCCTGAACCTGAAACATAAAATGAATGCAATTGTTGTTGTTAACTT
GTTTATTGCAGCTTATAATGGTTACAAATAAAGCAATAGCATCACAAATTTCACAAATAAAGCATTTTTT
TCACTGCATTCTAGTTGTGGTTTGTCCAAACTCATCAATGTATCTTATCATGTCTGGATCTGATCACTGC
TTGAGCCTAGGAGATCCGAACCAGATAAGTGAAATCTAGTTCCAAACTATTTTGTCATTTTTAATTTTCG
TATTAGCTTACGACGCTACACCCAGTTCCCATCTATTTTGTCACTCTTCCCTAAATAATCCTTAAAAACT
CCATTTCCACCCCTCCCAGTTCCCAACTATTTTGTCCGCCCACAGCGGGGCATTTTTCTTCCTGTTATGT
TTTTAATCAAACATCCTGCCAACTCCATGTGACAAACCGTCATCTTCGGCTACTTTTTCTCTGTCACAGA
ATGAAAATTTTTCTGTCATCTCTTCGTTATTAATGTTTGTAATTGACTGAATATCAACGCTTATTTGCAG
CCTGAATGGCGAATGG
Features (pLannotate 1.2.2; 18 found; start..end, strand, type, name):
      2..457     +  rep_origin     f1 ori (sequence partly withheld): f1 bacteriophage origin of replication; arrow indicates direction of (+) strand synthesis
    484..588     +  promoter       AmpR promoter: bla
    589..1449    +  CDS            AmpR: β-lactamase; bla; confers resistance to ampicillin, carbenicillin, and related antibiotics
   1620..2208    +  rep_origin     ori: high-copy-number ColE1/pMB1/pBR322/pUC origin of replication
   2394..2443    -  misc_feature   bom (fragment): basis of mobility region from pBR322
   2511..2735    -  mobile_element Tn7R: mini-Tn7 element (right end of the Tn7 transposon) Tn7
   2802..3335    -  CDS            GmR: gentamycin acetyltransferase; aacC1; confers resistance to gentamycin
   3524..3552    -  promoter       Pc promoter: intI1 (promoter lies within the coding sequence); class 1 integron promoter
   3530..3877    -  CDS            YPR2_ECOLX (fragment): Protein predicted: Swiss-Prot protein existence level 4. From Escherichia coli.
   3904..3995    +  promoter       polyhedrin promoter: polh from Autographa californica; promoter for the baculovirus polyhedrin gene
   4080..4099    +  CDS            Strep-Tag II (fragment): peptide that binds Strep-Tactin®, an engineered form of streptavidin
   4140..4162    +  CDS            Strep-Tag II (fragment): peptide that binds Strep-Tactin®, an engineered form of streptavidin
   4170..4193    +  CDS            FLAG: FLAG® epitope tag, followed by an enterokinase cleavage site
   4233..5777    +  CDS            TRIM5: TRIM5_MACMU - Experimental evidence at protein level: Swiss-Prot protein existence level 1. Capsid-specific restriction factor that prevents infection from non-host-adapted retroviruses. Blocks viral replication early in the life cycle, after viral entry but before reverse transcription. In addition to acting as a capsid-specific restriction factor, also acts as a pattern recognition receptor that activates innate immune signaling in response to the retroviral capsid lattice. Binding to the viral capsid triggers its E3 ubiquitin ligase activity, and in concert with the heterodimeric ubiquitin
   5891..5974    +  CDS            large T antigen (fragment): large T antigen from SV40 (simian virus 40)
   5997..6131    +  polyA_signal   SV40 poly(A) signal: SV40 polyadenylation signal
   6160..6325    -  mobile_element Tn7L: mini-Tn7 element (left end of the Tn7 transposon) Tn7
   6488..6504    +  CDS            lacZα (fragment): LacZα fragment of β-galactosidase; lacZ fragment
