[The description below was written by a language model from this plasmid's Addgene catalogue record and pLannotate feature annotations shown in this document.]
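Description:
pFastBac1-OSF-TRIM5alpha(African green monkey pygerythrus) is a 6,507 bp baculovirus donor (entry) plasmid built on the commercial pFastBac1 backbone for the Bac-to-Bac system and intended for protein expression in insect cells. In E. coli it replicates from a high-copy ColE1/pUC-type origin and also carries an f1 phage origin. Both a β-lactamase (ampicillin resistance) gene and a gentamicin acetyltransferase gene driven by the integron Pc promoter are present; the catalogue lists gentamicin as the bacterial resistance and ampicillin as a selectable marker.

The payload lies between the Tn7R and Tn7L ends of a mini-Tn7 element, together with the gentamicin marker. When the plasmid is introduced into DH10Bac cells, this whole segment is transposed into a resident baculovirus shuttle genome (bacmid), which can then be used to generate recombinant baculovirus. The expression cassette uses the strong, very late polyhedrin promoter from Autographa californica nucleopolyhedrovirus and terminates in an SV40 polyadenylation signal. It encodes TRIM5alpha from the vervet African green monkey (Chlorocebus pygerythrus pygerythrus) with an N-terminal OneSTrEP-FLAG tag, seen in the annotation as two Strep-tag II motifs followed by a FLAG epitope, allowing Strep-Tactin affinity purification and FLAG-based detection or capture. The automated annotation labels the coding region by its rhesus macaque homologue, which reflects database similarity rather than the source species. The depositor notes a V434A polymorphism relative to the reference protein entry.

TRIM5alpha is a capsid-binding retroviral restriction factor, and the associated study examined how primate TRIM5 proteins assemble into hexagonal nets on HIV-1 capsids, consistent with use of this construct to produce recombinant tagged protein.
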