Addgene plasmid #79031: pFastBac1-OSF-TRIM5alpha(African green monkey pygerythrus)
Purpose: Baculoviral entry vector to produce Bac-to-bac baculoviruses
Depositing lab: Wesley Sundquist. Depositing organization: University of Utah. Publication: Primate TRIM5 proteins form hexagonal nets on HIV-1 capsids. Li YL, Chandrasekaran V, Carter SD, Woodward CL, Christensen DE, Dryden KA, Pornillos O, Yeager M, Ganser-Pornillos BK, Jensen GJ, Sundquist WI. Elife. 2016 Jun 2;5. pii: e16269. doi: 10.7554/eLife.16269. PubMed 27253068.
Backbone
  Vector backbone: pFastBac1
  Backbone manufacturer: Life Technologies
  Backbone size w/o insert (bp): 4775
  Total vector size (bp): 6507
  Vector type: Insect Expression
  Selectable markers: Ampicillin
Growth in bacteria
  Bacterial resistance: Gentamicin, 10 μg/mL
  Growth temperature: 37°C
  Growth strain: DH5alpha
  Growth instructions: requires transformation into E. coli DH10Bac for bacmid production
  Copy number: High Copy
Gene/Insert
  Gene/Insert name: OSF-TRIM5alpha(African green monkey pygerythrus) (alt name: OSF-TRIM5alpha(AGMpyg))
  Species: Chlorocebus pygerythrus pygerythrus
  Insert size (bp): 1710
  GenBank ID: AAW72440.1
  Promoter: polyhedrin
  Tag / fusion protein: OneSTrEP-FLAG (N terminal on insert)
  Cloning method: Ligation Independent Cloning
  Sequencing primers: 5′ ATACCGTCCCACCATCG; 3′ GATCCTCTAGTACTTCTCG
Terms and licenses: Academic/Nonprofit Terms; Industry Terms: Not Available to Industry
Depositor comments: Note that the TRIM5 insert in this plasmid contains a V434A polymorphism compared to GenBank ID AAW72440.1. Please see the full plasmid sequence for the most accurate information.
How to cite: pFastBac1-OSF-TRIM5alpha(African green monkey pygerythrus) was a gift from Wesley Sundquist (Addgene plasmid # 79031 ; http://n2t.net/addgene:79031 ; RRID:Addgene_79031)
