>Addgene plasmid #79031 | pFastBac1-OSF-TRIM5alpha(African green monkey pygerythrus) | addgene partial sequence | sequence record 151836 | fBac-1 5'-tattcataccgtcccacca-3'
AAGGGCCACCATGGCTAGCTGGAGCCACCCGCAGTTCGAGAAAGGTGGAGGTGCCCGAGGTGGATCGGGA
GGTGGATCGTGGAGCCACCCGCAGTTCGAAAAAGGATTCGATTACAAGGATGACGATGACAAGGGTACAA
GATCTCCGCTGGAAGTCCTGTTCCAGGGCCCCATGGCTTCTGGAATCCTGGTTAATGTAAAGGAGGAGGT
GACCTGTCCCATCTGCCTGGAACTCCTGACAGAACCCCTGAGTCTGCCCTGCGGCCACAGCCTCTGCCAA
GCGTGCATCACTGCAAACCACAAGGAGTCCATGCTATACAAAGAAGAAGAGAGAAGCTGCCCTGTGTGCC
GGATCAGTTACCAGCCTGAGAATATACAGCCTAATCGGCATGTGGCCAACATAGTGGAGAAGCTCAGAGA
GGTCAAGTTGAGCCCAGAAGAGGGGCAGAAGGTTGATCACTGTGCACGCCATGGAGAGAAACTCCTACTC
TTCTGTCAGGAGGACAGCAAGGTCATTTGCTGGCTTTGTGAGCGGTCTCAGGAGCACCGTGGTCACCACA
CTTTCCTCATGGAGGAGGTTGCCCAGGAGTACCATGTGAAGCTCCAGACAGCTCTGGAGATGCTGAGGCA
GAAGCAGCAGGAAGCTGAAAAGTTGGAAGCTGACATCAGAGAAGAGAAAGCTTCCTGGAAGATTCAAATA
GACTACGACAAAACCAACGTCTCGGCAGATTTTGAGCAACTGAGAGAGATCCTGGACTGGGAGGAGAGCA
ATGAGCTGCAGAACCTGGAGAAGGAGGAAGAAGACATTCTGAA
