>Addgene plasmid #79031 | pFastBac1-OSF-TRIM5alpha(African green monkey pygerythrus) | addgene partial sequence | sequence record 151837 | fBac-2 5'-gggaggttttttaaagcaagtaaa-3'
ATCCTCTAGTACTTCTCGACAAGCTTGGTACCGCATGCCTCGAGACTGCAGGCTCTAGATTCGAAAGCGG
CCGCGACTAGTGAGCTCGTCGACGTAGGGAAAGCTGGGTCCCCTCAAGAGCTTGGTGAGCACAGAGTCAT
GGGGACTGTACATTTTCTGGGATTTAAATATGGAAATACAGGCTTAGAAAAAGAACACTGAGAAAACTTA
TAGATGAGAAATCCATGGTTTGTGATATTGAAGAATGAGACAGTGCAAGCCTCATAGTCTACGAAAACTC
CAACACGATCAGGACAAATAATCACAGAGAGGGGCACAATGAAAGGAGCAAAAGGAGTATGTGAGGAACC
ATCCTGGAAAGCACTATATTTATCTCCTTCCTGTAACCCTATAACCCAGTAGCCATATTTAGGTTGATAA
TTTTCATTTTGTTCAATATTATACGTTGCATCGGGTTGGAAGCCAGCACATACCCCCAGGATCCAAGCAC
TTTTCTTGGACACATCTACCTCCCAGTAATGTTTCCCTGATGTGATACTTTGGGAACCCAGGACGCCAGT
ACAATAATTGAAATTCGTGAGTTTCCCTGATGTGATACTTTGGGAGCCCGGGACGCCAGTACAATAACTG
AAATTCGTGAGTGACCCAAATAATGACCCTGGTGACTGATACATTATCTGTGGGTTCCGATAGCTCACTT
GTCTCTTATCTTCAGCAATGACAGCATGCGAAATGTTGTTTGGAGCCAGTGTCACATCAACCCAGTAGCG
TCGGACATCTGTTAGCTCTCTAA
